>Addgene plasmid #97366 | UKNP1.4.4 | depositor full sequence | sequence record 179053 | UKNP1.4.4 sequence 7248 bps
GACGGATCGGGAGATCTCCCGATCCCCTATGGTCGACTCTCAGTACAATCTGCTCTGATGCCGCATAGTT
AAGCCAGTATCTGCTCCCTGCTTGTGTGTTGGAGGTCGCTGAGTAGTGCGCGAGCAAAATTTAAGCTACA
ACAAGGCAAGGCTTGACCGACAATTGCATGAAGAATCTGCTTAGGGTTAGGCGTTTTGCGCTGCTTCGCG
ATGTACGGGCCAGATATACGCGTTGACATTGATTATTGACTAGTTATTAATAGTAATCAATTACGGGGTC
ATTAGTTCATAGCCCATATATGGAGTTCCGCGTTACATAACTTACGGTAAATGGCCCGCCTGGCTGACCG
CCCAACGACCCCCGCCCATTGACGTCAATAATGACGTATGTTCCCATAGTAACGCCAATAGGGACTTTCC
ATTGACGTCAATGGGTGGACTATTTACGGTAAACTGCCCACTTGGCAGTACATCAAGTGTATCATATGCC
AAGTACGCCCCCTATTGACGTCAATGACGGTAAATGGCCCGCCTGGCATTATGCCCAGTACATGACCTTA
TGGGACTTTCCTACTTGGCAGTACATCTACGTATTAGTCATCGCTATTACCATGGTGATGCGGTTTTGGC
AGTACATCAATGGGCGTGGATAGCGGTTTGACTCACGGGGATTTCCAAGTCTCCACCCCATTGACGTCAA
TGGGAGTTTGTTTTGGCACCAAAATCAACGGGACTTTCCAAAATGTCGTAACAACTCCGCCCCATTGACG
CAAATGGGCGGTAGGCGTGTACGGTGGGAGGTCTATATAAGCAGAGCTCTCTGGCTAACTAGAGAACCCA
CTGCTTACTGGCTTATCGAAATTAATACGACTCACTATAGGGAGACCCAAGCTGGCTAGTTAAGCTTGGT
ACCGAGCTCGGATCCAGTACCCTTCACCATGGGTTGCTCTTTCTCTATCTTCCTCCTAGCCCTGCTTTCT
TGCCTGACTGTGCCCGCTTCAGCTTACCAAGTGCGCAACTCCACGGGGCTTTACCATGTCACCAATGATT
GCCCTAACTCGAGTATTGTGTACGAAACAGCTGATGCCATCCTGCACGCTCCGGGGTGTGTCCCTTGCGT
TCGCGAGGGCAACGTCTCGAGGTGTTGGGCGGCGATGACCCCCACGGTGGCCACTAGGGATGGCAAACTC
CCCGCAACGGAGCTTCGACGACACATCGATCTGCTTGTCGGGGGTGCCACCCTCTGCTCGGCCCTCTACG
TGGGGGACTTGTGCGGGTCTGTCTTTCTTGTCGGTCAGCTGTTTACCCTCTCTCCCAGACGCCACTGGAC
GACGCAAGACTGCAACTGTTCTATCTATCCCGGCCACATAACGGGTCATCGCATGGCATGGGATATGATG
ATGAACTGGTCCCCTACGACGGCATTGGTAGTAGCTCAGCTGCTCCGGATCCCACAAGCCATCTTGGGTA
TGATCGCTGGTGCTCACTGGGGAGTCCTAGCGGGCATAGCGTATTTCTCCATGGTGGGAAACTGGGCGAA
GGTCCTGGTAGTGCTGCTGCTATTCGCCGGCGTTGACGCGGAGACCCGCGTCTCCGGGGGAGCTGCCGCT
CGCCAGGCGGCGGGATTCAGCAGTCTTTTTACATCGGGCGCCAAGCAGAACATCCAGCTGATCAACTCCA
ATGGCAGTTGGCACATCAATAGGACGGCCCTGAACTGTAACGACAGCCTTACCACCGGCTGGATAGCAGG
GCTTCTCTACCACCACAAATTCAACTCTTCAGGCTGTCCCGAGAGAATGGCCAGCTGTCGACCCCTTACC
GATTTTGACCAGGGCTGGGGCCCTATCGGCTACACCAATGGAAGCGGCCCCGACCATCGCCCCTACTGCT
GGCACTACCCCCCAAAACCTTGTGGTATTGTGCCCGCATTGAGCGTCTGTGGCCCGGTGTACTGTTTCAC
TCCAAGTCCCGTAGTGGTGGGAACGACCGACAAGTCGGGCGCGCCTACCTACAGATGGGGTGAGAATGAA
ACGGACGTTTTCGTCCTGAACAACACTAGGCCACCGCTTGGCAATTGGTTCGGCTGCACCTGGATGAACG
CGACTGGATATACCAAAGTTTGCGGAGCGCCCCCTTGTAACATCGGAGGGGTGGGCAACAACACCTTGCA
TTGCCCCACCGATTGTTTCCGCAAGCATCCGGACGCCACATACTCTCGGTGCGGCTCCGGCCCCTGGATC
ACACCCAGGTGCCTGGTTGACTACCCTTACAGACTTTGGCATTATCCTTGTACTGTCAACTACACCATAT
TTAAGGTCAGGATGTACGTGGGAGGGGTCGAGCACAGGCTGGACGCTGCCTGCAACTGGACACGGGGCGA
GCGCTGCGATCTGGAAGACAGGGACAGGTCCGAGCTCAGCCCGCTGCTGCTGTCCACCACACAGTGGCAA
GTCCTTCCGTGTTCATTCACGACCCTGCCGGCCTTGTCCACCGGCCTCATCCATCTCCACCAGAACACTG
TGGACGTGCAGTACTTGTACGGAGTGGGGTCAAGCATTGCGTCCTGGGCCGTCAAGTGGGAATACGTTGT
TCTCCTGTTCCTTTTGCTCGCGGACGCGCGCGTCTGCTCCTGCCTGTGGATGATGTTACTCATATCCCAA
GCGGAGGCGTAAAAGGGTCAAGACAATTCTGCAGATATCCAGCACAGTGGCGGCCGCTCGAGTCTAGAGG
GCCCGCGGTTCGAAGGTAAGCCTATCCCTAACCCTCTCCTCGGTCTCGATTCTACGCGTACCGGTCATCA
TCACCATCACCATTGAGTTTAAACCCGCTGATCAGCCTCGACTGTGCCTTCTAGTTGCCAGCCATCTGTT
GTTTGCCCCTCCCCCGTGCCTTCCTTGACCCTGGAAGGTGCCACTCCCACTGTCCTTTCCTAATAAAATG
AGGAAATTGCATCGCATTGTCTGAGTAGGTGTCATTCTATTCTGGGGGGTGGGGTGGGGCAGGACAGCAA
GGGGGAGGATTGGGAAGACAATAGCAGGCATGCTGGGGATGCGGTGGGCTCTATGGCTTCTGAGGCGGAA
AGAACCAGCTGGGGCTCTAGGGGGTATCCCC
[124 nt withheld, positions 3112-3235]
C
[32 nt withheld, positions 3237-3268]
CA
[57 nt withheld, positions 3271-3327]
A
[49 nt withheld, positions 3329-3377]
CCTTTGACGTTGGAGTCCACGTTCTTT
[37 nt withheld, positions 3405-3441]
ACCCTATCTCGGTCTATTCTTTTGATTTATAAGGGATTTTGGGGATTTCGGCCTATTGGTTAAAAAATGA
GCTGATTTAACAAAAATTTAACGCGAATTAATTCTGTGGAATGTGTGTCAGTTAGGGTGTGGAAAGTCCC
CAGGCTCCCCAGGCAGGCAGAAGTATGCAAAGCATGCATCTCAATTAGTCAGCAACCAGGTGTGGAAAGT
CCCCAGGCTCCCCAGCAGGCAGAAGTATGCAAAGCATGCATCTCAATTAGTCAGCAACCATAGTCCCGCC
CCTAACTCCGCCCATCCCGCCCCTAACTCCGCCCAGTTCCGCCCATTCTCCGCCCCATGGCTGACTAATT
TTTTTTATTTATGCAGAGGCCGAGGCCGCCTCTGCCTCTGAGCTATTCCAGAAGTAGTGAGGAGGCTTTT
TTGGAGGCCTAGGCTTTTGCAAAAAGCTCCCGGGAGCTTGTATATCCATTTTCGGATCTGATCAAGAGAC
AGGATGAGGATCGTTTCGCATGATTGAACAAGATGGATTGCACGCAGGTTCTCCGGCCGCTTGGGTGGAG
AGGCTATTCGGCTATGACTGGGCACAACAGACAATCGGCTGCTCTGATGCCGCCGTGTTCCGGCTGTCAG
CGCAGGGGCGCCCGGTTCTTTTTGTCAAGACCGACCTGTCCGGTGCCCTGAATGAACTGCAGGACGAGGC
AGCGCGGCTATCGTGGCTGGCCACGACGGGCGTTCCTTGCGCAGCTGTGCTCGACGTTGTCACTGAAGCG
GGAAGGGACTGGCTGCTATTGGGCGAAGTGCCGGGGCAGGATCTCCTGTCATCTCACCTTGCTCCTGCCG
AGAAAGTATCCATCATGGCTGATGCAATGCGGCGGCTGCATACGCTTGATCCGGCTACCTGCCCATTCGA
CCACCAAGCGAAACATCGCATCGAGCGAGCACGTACTCGGATGGAAGCCGGTCTTGTCGATCAGGATGAT
CTGGACGAAGAGCATCAGGGGCTCGCGCCAGCCGAACTGTTCGCCAGGCTCAAGGCGCGCATGCCCGACG
GCGAGGATCTCGTCGTGACCCATGGCGATGCCTGCTTGCCGAATATCATGGTGGAAAATGGCCGCTTTTC
TGGATTCATCGACTGTGGCCGGCTGGGTGTGGCGGACCGCTATCAGGACATAGCGTTGGCTACCCGTGAT
ATTGCTGAAGAGCTTGGCGGCGAATGGGCTGACCGCTTCCTCGTGCTTTACGGTATCGCCGCTCCCGATT
CGCAGCGCATCGCCTTCTATCGCCTTCTTGACGAGTTCTTCTGAGCGGGACTCTGGGGTTCGCGAAATGA
CCGACCAAGCGACGCCCAACCTGCCATCACGAGATTTCGATTCCACCGCCGCCTTCTATGAAAGGTTGGG
CTTCGGAATCGTTTTCCGGGACGCCGGCTGGATGATCCTCCAGCGCGGGGATCTCATGCTGGAGTTCTTC
GCCCACCCCAACTTGTTTATTGCAGCTTATAATGGTTACAAATAAAGCAATAGCATCACAAATTTCACAA
ATAAAGCATTTTTTTCACTGCATTCTAGTTGTGGTTTGTCCAAACTCATCAATGTATCTTATCATGTCTG
TATACCGTCGACCTCTAGCTAGAGCTTGGCGTAATCATGGTCATAGCTGTTTCCTGTGTGAAATTGTTAT
CCGCTCACAATTCCACACAACATACGAGCCGGAAGCATAAAGTGTAAAGCCTGGGGTGCCTAATGAGTGA
GCTAACTCACATTAATTGCGTTGCGCTCACTGCCCGCTTTCCAGTCGGGAAACCTGTCGTGCCAGCTGCA
TTAATGAATCGGCCAACGCGCGGGGAGAGGCGGTTTGCGTATTGGGCGCTCTTCCGCTTCCTCGCTCACT
GACTCGCTGCGCTCGGTCGTTCGGCTGCGGCGAGCGGTATCAGCTCACTCAAAGGCGGTAATACGGTTAT
CCACAGAATCAGGGGATAACGCAGGAAAGAACATGTGAGCAAAAGGCCAGCAAAAGGCCAGGAACCGTAA
AAAGGCCGCGTTGCTGGCGTTTTTCCATAGGCTCCGCCCCCCTGACGAGCATCACAAAAATCGACGCTCA
AGTCAGAGGTGGCGAAACCCGACAGGACTATAAAGATACCAGGCGTTTCCCCCTGGAAGCTCCCTCGTGC
GCTCTCCTGTTCCGACCCTGCCGCTTACCGGATACCTGTCCGCCTTTCTCCCTTCGGGAAGCGTGGCGCT
TTCTCAATGCTCACGCTGTAGGTATCTCAGTTCGGTGTAGGTCGTTCGCTCCAAGCTGGGCTGTGTGCAC
GAACCCCCCGTTCAGCCCGACCGCTGCGCCTTATCCGGTAACTATCGTCTTGAGTCCAACCCGGTAAGAC
ACGACTTATCGCCACTGGCAGCAGCCACTGGTAACAGGATTAGCAGAGCGAGGTATGTAGGCGGTGCTAC
AGAGTTCTTGAAGTGGTGGCCTAACTACGGCTACACTAGAAGGACAGTATTTGGTATCTGCGCTCTGCTG
AAGCCAGTTACCTTCGGAAAAAGAGTTGGTAGCTCTTGATCCGGCAAACAAACCACCGCTGGTAGCGGTG
GTTTTTTTGTTTGCAAGCAGCAGATTACGCGCAGAAAAAAAGGATCTCAAGAAGATCCTTTGATCTTTTC
TACGGGGTCTGACGCTCAGTGGAACGAAAACTCACGTTAAGGGATTTTGGTCATGAGATTATCAAAAAGG
ATCTTCACCTAGATCCTTTTAAATTAAAAATGAAGTTTTAAATCAATCTAAAGTATATATGAGTAAACTT
GGTCTGACAGTTACCAATGCTTAATCAGTGAGGCACCTATCTCAGCGATCTGTCTATTTCGTTCATCCAT
AGTTGCCTGACTCCCCGTCGTGTAGATAACTACGATACGGGAGGGCTTACCATCTGGCCCCAGTGCTGCA
ATGATACCGCGAGACCCACGCTCACCGGCTCCAGATTTATCAGCAATAAACCAGCCAGCCGGAAGGGCCG
AGCGCAGAAGTGGTCCTGCAACTTTATCCGCCTCCATCCAGTCTATTAATTGTTGCCGGGAAGCTAGAGT
AAGTAGTTCGCCAGTTAATAGTTTGCGCAACGTTGTTGCCATTGCTACAGGCATCGTGGTGTCACGCTCG
TCGTTTGGTATGGCTTCATTCAGCTCCGGTTCCCAACGATCAAGGCGAGTTACATGATCCCCCATGTTGT
GCAAAAAAGCGGTTAGCTCCTTCGGTCCTCCGATCGTTGTCAGAAGTAAGTTGGCCGCAGTGTTATCACT
CATGGTTATGGCAGCACTGCATAATTCTCTTACTGTCATGCCATCCGTAAGATGCTTTTCTGTGACTGGT
GAGTACTCAACCAAGTCATTCTGAGAATAGTGTATGCGGCGACCGAGTTGCTCTTGCCCGGCGTCAATAC
GGGATAATACCGCGCCACATAGCAGAACTTTAAAAGTGCTCATCATTGGAAAACGTTCTTCGGGGCGAAA
ACTCTCAAGGATCTTACCGCTGTTGAGATCCAGTTCGATGTAACCCACTCGTGCACCCAACTGATCTTCA
GCATCTTTTACTTTCACCAGCGTTTCTGGGTGAGCAAAAACAGGAAGGCAAAATGCCGCAAAAAAGGGAA
TAAGGGCGACACGGAAATGTTGAATACTCATACTCTTCCTTTTTCAATATTATTGAAGCATTTATCAGGG
TTATTGTCTCATGAGCGGATACATATTTGAATGTATTTAGAAAAATAAACAAATAGGGGTTCCGCGCACA
TTTCCCCGAAAAGTGCCACCTGACGTC
Features (pLannotate 1.2.2; 21 found; start..end, strand, type, name):
     36..80      -  misc_feature   bom (fragment): basis of mobility region from pBR322
    235..614     +  enhancer       CMV enhancer: human cytomegalovirus immediate early enhancer
    615..818     +  promoter       CMV promoter: human cytomegalovirus (CMV) immediate early promoter
    814..847     +  LTR            5' LTR (truncated) (fragment): truncated 5' long terminal repeat (LTR) from HIV-1
    863..881     +  promoter       T7 promoter: promoter for bacteriophage T7 RNA polymerase
    942..2669    +  CDS            POLG_HCVGL (fragment): Experimental evidence at protein level: Swiss-Prot protein existence level 1. [Protease NS2]: Cysteine protease required for the proteolytic auto-cleavage between the non-structural proteins NS2 and NS3 (By similarity). The N-terminus of NS3 is required for the function of NS2 protease (active region NS2-3) (By similarity). Promotes the initiation of viral particle assembly by mediating the interaction between structural and non-structural proteins (By similarity). From Hepatitis C virus (isolate Glasgow) (HCV).
   2745..2786    +  CDS            V5 tag: epitope tag from simian virus 5
   2842..3066    +  polyA_signal   bGH poly(A) signal: bovine growth hormone polyadenylation signal
   3070..3091    +  promoter       SV40 promoter (fragment): SV40 enhancer and early promoter
   3112..3540    +  rep_origin     f1 ori (sequence partly withheld): f1 bacteriophage origin of replication; arrow indicates direction of (+) strand synthesis
   3554..3884    +  promoter       SV40 promoter: SV40 enhancer and early promoter
   3951..4742    +  CDS            neo: KKA2_KLEPN - Also known as kan, nptII. Experimental evidence at protein level: Swiss-Prot protein existence level 1. Resistance to kanamycin, neomycin, paromomycin, ribostamycin, butirosin and gentamicin B. From Klebsiella pneumoniae.
   4768..4926    +  CDS            ble (fragment): BLE_KLEPN - Experimental evidence at protein level: Swiss-Prot protein existence level 1. Binding protein with a strong affinity to the bleomycin family of antibiotics. Binds to CL990; an antimitotic-antibiotic compound. From Klebsiella pneumoniae.
   4921..5042    +  polyA_signal   SV40 poly(A) signal: SV40 polyadenylation signal
   5115..5131    -  protein_bind   lac operator: The lac repressor binds to the lac operator to inhibit transcription in E. coli. This inhibition can be relieved by adding lactose or isopropyl-β-D-thiogalactopyranoside (IPTG). lac repressor encoded by lacI
   5139..5169    -  promoter       lac promoter: promoter for the E. coli lac operon
   5184..5205    -  protein_bind   CAP binding site: CAP binding activates transcription in the presence of cAMP. E. coli catabolite activator protein
   5218..5310    -  CDS            lacI (fragment): lac repressor; lacI; The lac repressor binds to the lac operator to inhibit transcription in E. coli. This inhibition can be relieved by adding lactose or isopropyl-β-D-thiogalactopyranoside (IPTG).
   5493..6081    -  rep_origin     ori: high-copy-number ColE1/pMB1/pBR322/pUC origin of replication
   6252..7112    -  CDS            AmpR: β-lactamase; bla; confers resistance to ampicillin, carbenicillin, and related antibiotics
   7113..7217    -  promoter       AmpR promoter: bla
