>Addgene plasmid #97366 | UKNP1.4.4 | addgene full sequence | sequence record 189757 | Addgene NGS Result
GCGTTGACATTGATTATTGACTAGTTATTAATAGTAATCAATTACGGGGTCATTAGTTCATAGCCCATAT
ATGGAGTTCCGCGTTACATAACTTACGGTAAATGGCCCGCCTGGCTGACCGCCCAACGACCCCCGCCCAT
TGACGTCAATAATGACGTATGTTCCCATAGTAACGCCAATAGGGACTTTCCATTGACGTCAATGGGTGGA
GTATTTACGGTAAACTGCCCACTTGGCAGTACATCAAGTGTATCATATGCCAAGTACGCCCCCTATTGAC
GTCAATGACGGTAAATGGCCCGCCTGGCATTATGCCCAGTACATGACCTTATGGGACTTTCCTACTTGGC
AGTACATCTACGTATTAGTCATCGCTATTACCATGGTGATGCGGTTTTGGCAGTACATCAATGGGCGTGG
ATAGCGGTTTGACTCACGGGGATTTCCAAGTCTCCACCCCATTGACGTCAATGGGAGTTTGTTTTGGCAC
CAAAATCAACGGGACTTTCCAAAATGTCGTAACAACTCCGCCCCATTGACGCAAATGGGCGGTAGGCGTG
TACGGTGGGAGGTCTATATAAGCAGAGCTCTCTGGCTAACTAGAGAACCCACTGCTTACTGGCTTATCGA
AATTAATACGACTCACTATAGGGAGACCCAAGCTGGCTAGTTAAGCTTGGTACCGAGCTCGGATCCAGTA
CCCTTCACCATGGGTTGCTCTTTCTCTATCTTCCTCCTAGCCCTGCTTTCTTGCCTGACTGTGCCCGCTT
CAGCTTACCAAGTGCGCAACTCCACGGGGCTTTACCATGTCACCAATGATTGCCCTAACTCGAGTATTGT
GTACGAAACAGCTGATGCCATCCTGCACGCTCCGGGGTGTGTCCCTTGCGTTCGCGAGGGCAACGTCTCG
AGGTGTTGGGCGGCGATGACCCCCACGGTGGCCACTAGGGATGGCAAACTCCCCGCAACGGAGCTTCGAC
GACACATCGATCTGCTTGTCGGGGGTGCCACCCTCTGCTCGGCCCTCTACGTGGGGGACTTGTGCGGGTC
TGTCTTTCTTGTCGGTCAGCTGTTTACCCTCTCTCCCAGACGCCACTGGACGACGCAAGACTGCAACTGT
TCTATCTATCCCGGCCACATAACGGGTCATCGCATGGCATGGGATATGATGATGAACTGGTCCCCTACGA
CGGCATTGGTAGTAGCTCAGCTGCTCCGGATCCCACAAGCCATCTTGGGTATGATCGCTGGTGCTCACTG
GGGAGTCCTAGCGGGCATAGCGTATTTCTCCATGGTGGGAAACTGGGCGAAGGTCCTGGTAGTGCTGCTG
CTATTCGCCGGCGTTGACGCGGAGACCCGCGTCTCCGGGGGAGCTGCCGCTCGCCAGGCGGCGGGATTCA
GCAGTCTTTTTACATCGGGCGCCAAGCAGAACATCCAGCTGATCAACTCCAATGGCAGTTGGCACATCAA
TAGGACGGCCCTGAACTGTAACGACAGCCTTACCACCGGCTGGATAGCAGGGCTTCTCTACCACCACAAA
TTCAACTCTTCAGGCTGTCCCGAGAGAATGGCCAGCTGTCGACCCCTTACCGATTTTGACCAGGGCTGGG
GCCCTATCGGCTACACCAATGGAAGCGGCCCCGACCATCGCCCCTACTGCTGGCACTACCCCCCAAAACC
TTGTGGTATTGTGCCCGCATTGAGCGTCTGTGGCCCGGTGTACTGTTTCACTCCAAGTCCCGTAGTGGTG
GGAACGACCGACAAGTCGGGCGCGCCTACCTACAGATGGGGTGAGAATGAAACGGACGTTTTCGTCCTGA
ACAACACTAGGCCACCGCTTGGCAATTGGTTCGGCTGCACCTGGATGAACGCGACTGGATATACCAAAGT
TTGCGGAGCGCCCCCTTGTAACATCGGAGGGGTGGGCAACAACACCTTGCATTGCCCCACCGATTGTTTC
CGCAAGCATCCGGACGCCACATACTCTCGGTGCGGCTCCGGCCCCTGGATCACACCCAGGTGCCTGGTTG
ACTACCCTTACAGACTTTGGCATTATCCTTGTACTGTCAACTACACCATATTTAAGGTCAGGATGTACGT
GGGAGGGGTCGAGCACAGGCTGGACGCTGCCTGCAACTGGACACGGGGCGAGCGCTGCGATCTGGAAGAC
AGGGACAGGTCCGAGCTCAGCCCGCTGCTGCTGTCCACCACACAGTGGCAAGTCCTTCCGTGTTCATTCA
CGACCCTGCCGGCCTTGTCCACCGGCCTCATCCATCTCCACCAGAACACTGTGGACGTGCAGTACTTGTA
CGGAGTGGGGTCAAGCATTGCGTCCTGGGCCGTCAAGTGGGAATACGTTGTTCTCCTGTTCCTTTTGCTC
GCGGACGCGCGCGTCTGCTCCTGCCTGTGGATGATGTTACTCATATCCCAAGCGGAGGCGTAAAAGGGTC
AAGACAATTCTGCAGATATCCAGCACAGTGGCGGCCGCTCGAGTCTAGAGGGCCCGCGGTTCGAAGGTAA
GCCTATCCCTAACCCTCTCCTCGGTCTCGATTCTACGCGTACCGGTCATCATCACCATCACCATTGAGTT
TAAACCCGCTGATCAGCCTCGACTGTGCCTTCTAGTTGCCAGCCATCTGTTGTTTGCCCCTCCCCCGTGC
CTTCCTTGACCCTGGAAGGTGCCACTCCCACTGTCCTTTCCTAATAAAATGAGGAAATTGCATCGCATTG
TCTGAGTAGGTGTCATTCTATTCTGGGGGGTGGGGTGGGGCAGGACAGCAAGGGGGAGGATTGGGAAGAC
AATAGCAGGCATGCTGGGGATGCGGTGGGCTCTATGGCTTCTGAGGCGGAAAGAACCAGCTGGGGCTCTA
GGGGGTATCCCC
[124 nt withheld, positions 2883-3006]
C
[91 nt withheld, positions 3008-3098]
A
[49 nt withheld, positions 3100-3148]
CCTTTGACGTTGGAGTCCACGTTCTTT
[37 nt withheld, positions 3176-3212]
ACCCTATCTCGGTCTATTCTTTTGATTTATAAGGGATTTTGCCGATTTCGGCCTATTGGTTAAAAAATGA
GCTGATTTAACAAAAATTTAACGCGAATTAATTCTGTGGAATGTGTGTCAGTTAGGGTGTGGAAAGTCCC
CAGGCTCCCCAGCAGGCAGAAGTATGCAAAGCATGCATCTCAATTAGTCAGCAACCAGGTGTGGAAAGTC
CCCAGGCTCCCCAGCAGGCAGAAGTATGCAAAGCATGCATCTCAATTAGTCAGCAACCATAGTCCCGCCC
CTAACTCCGCCCATCCCGCCCCTAACTCCGCCCAGTTCCGCCCATTCTCCGCCCCATGGCTGACTAATTT
TTTTTATTTATGCAGAGGCCGAGGCCGCCTCTGCCTCTGAGCTATTCCAGAAGTAGTGAGGAGGCTTTTT
TGGAGGCCTAGGCTTTTGCAAAAAGCTCCCGGGAGCTTGTATATCCATTTTCGGATCTGATCAAGAGACA
GGATGAGGATCGTTTCGCATGATTGAACAAGATGGATTGCACGCAGGTTCTCCGGCCGCTTGGGTGGAGA
GGCTATTCGGCTATGACTGGGCACAACAGACAATCGGCTGCTCTGATGCCGCCGTGTTCCGGCTGTCAGC
GCAGGGGCGCCCGGTTCTTTTTGTCAAGACCGACCTGTCCGGTGCCCTGAATGAACTGCAGGACGAGGCA
GCGCGGCTATCGTGGCTGGCCACGACGGGCGTTCCTTGCGCAGCTGTGCTCGACGTTGTCACTGAAGCGG
GAAGGGACTGGCTGCTATTGGGCGAAGTGCCGGGGCAGGATCTCCTGTCATCTCACCTTGCTCCTGCCGA
GAAAGTATCCATCATGGCTGATGCAATGCGGCGGCTGCATACGCTTGATCCGGCTACCTGCCCATTCGAC
CACCAAGCGAAACATCGCATCGAGCGAGCACGTACTCGGATGGAAGCCGGTCTTGTCGATCAGGATGATC
TGGACGAAGAGCATCAGGGGCTCGCGCCAGCCGAACTGTTCGCCAGGCTCAAGGCGCGCATGCCCGACGG
CGAGGATCTCGTCGTGACCCATGGCGATGCCTGCTTGCCGAATATCATGGTGGAAAATGGCCGCTTTTCT
GGATTCATCGACTGTGGCCGGCTGGGTGTGGCGGACCGCTATCAGGACATAGCGTTGGCTACCCGTGATA
TTGCTGAAGAGCTTGGCGGCGAATGGGCTGACCGCTTCCTCGTGCTTTACGGTATCGCCGCTCCCGATTC
GCAGCGCATCGCCTTCTATCGCCTTCTTGACGAGTTCTTCTGAGCGGGACTCTGGGGTTCGCGAAATGAC
CGACCAAGCGACGCCCAACCTGCCATCACGAGATTTCGATTCCACCGCCGCCTTCTATGAAAGGTTGGGC
TTCGGAATCGTTTTCCGGGACGCCGGCTGGATGATCCTCCAGCGCGGGGATCTCATGCTGGAGTTCTTCG
CCCACCCCAACTTGTTTATTGCAGCTTATAATGGTTACAAATAAAGCAATAGCATCACAAATTTCACAAA
TAAAGCATTTTTTTCACTGCATTCTAGTTGTGGTTTGTCCAAACTCATCAATGTATCTTATCATGTCTGT
ATACCGTCGACCTCTAGCTAGAGCTTGGCGTAATCATGGTCATAGCTGTTTCCTGTGTGAAATTGTTATC
CGCTCACAATTCCACACAACATACGAGCCGGAAGCATAAAGTGTAAAGCCTGGGGTGCCTAATGAGTGAG
CTAACTCACATTAATTGCGTTGCGCTCACTGCCCGCTTTCCAGTCGGGAAACCTGTCGTGCCAGCTGCAT
TAATGAATCGGCCAACGCGCGGGGAGAGGCGGTTTGCGTATTGGGCGCTCTTCCGCTTCCTCGCTCACTG
ACTCGCTGCGCTCGGTCGTTCGGCTGCGGCGAGCGGTATCAGCTCACTCAAAGGCGGTAATACGGTTATC
CACAGAATCAGGGGATAACGCAGGAAAGAACATGTGAGCAAAAGGCCAGCAAAAGGCCAGGAACCGTAAA
AAGGCCGCGTTGCTGGCGTTTTTCCATAGGCTCCGCCCCCCTGACGAGCATCACAAAAATCGACGCTCAA
GTCAGAGGTGGCGAAACCCGACAGGACTATAAAGATACCAGGCGTTTCCCCCTGGAAGCTCCCTCGTGCG
CTCTCCTGTTCCGACCCTGCCGCTTACCGGATACCTGTCCGCCTTTCTCCCTTCGGGAAGCGTGGCGCTT
TCTCATAGCTCACGCTGTAGGTATCTCAGTTCGGTGTAGGTCGTTCGCTCCAAGCTGGGCTGTGTGCACG
AACCCCCCGTTCAGCCCGACCGCTGCGCCTTATCCGGTAACTATCGTCTTGAGTCCAACCCGGTAAGACA
CGACTTATCGCCACTGGCAGCAGCCACTGGTAACAGGATTAGCAGAGCGAGGTATGTAGGCGGTGCTACA
GAGTTCTTGAAGTGGTGGCCTAACTACGGCTACACTAGAAGAACAGTATTTGGTATCTGCGCTCTGCTGA
AGCCAGTTACCTTCGGAAAAAGAGTTGGTAGCTCTTGATCCGGCAAACAAACCACCGCTGGTAGCGGTGG
TTTTTTTGTTTGCAAGCAGCAGATTACGCGCAGAAAAAAAGGATCTCAAGAAGATCCTTTGATCTTTTCT
ACGGGGTCTGACGCTCAGTGGAACGAAAACTCACGTTAAGGGATTTTGGTCATGAGATTATCAAAAAGGA
TCTTCACCTAGATCCTTTTAAATTAAAAATGAAGTTTTAAATCAATCTAAAGTATATATGAGTAAACTTG
GTCTGACAGTTACCAATGCTTAATCAGTGAGGCACCTATCTCAGCGATCTGTCTATTTCGTTCATCCATA
GTTGCCTGACTCCCCGTCGTGTAGATAACTACGATACGGGAGGGCTTACCATCTGGCCCCAGTGCTGCAA
TGATACCGCGAGACCCACGCTCACCGGCTCCAGATTTATCAGCAATAAACCAGCCAGCCGGAAGGGCCGA
GCGCAGAAGTGGTCCTGCAACTTTATCCGCCTCCATCCAGTCTATTAATTGTTGCCGGGAAGCTAGAGTA
AGTAGTTCGCCAGTTAATAGTTTGCGCAACGTTGTTGCCATTGCTACAGGCATCGTGGTGTCACGCTCGT
CGTTTGGTATGGCTTCATTCAGCTCCGGTTCCCAACGATCAAGGCGAGTTACATGATCCCCCATGTTGTG
CAAAAAAGCGGTTAGCTCCTTCGGTCCTCCGATCGTTGTCAGAAGTAAGTTGGCCGCAGTGTTATCACTC
ATGGTTATGGCAGCACTGCATAATTCTCTTACTGTCATGCCATCCGTAAGATGCTTTTCTGTGACTGGTG
AGTACTCAACCAAGTCATTCTGAGAATAGTGTATGCGGCGACCGAGTTGCTCTTGCCCGGCGTCAATACG
GGATAATACCGCGCCACATAGCAGAACTTTAAAAGTGCTCATCATTGGAAAACGTTCTTCGGGGCGAAAA
CTCTCAAGGATCTTACCGCTGTTGAGATCCAGTTCGATGTAACCCACTCGTGCACCCAACTGATCTTCAG
CATCTTTTACTTTCACCAGCGTTTCTGGGTGAGCAAAAACAGGAAGGCAAAATGCCGCAAAAAAGGGAAT
AAGGGCGACACGGAAATGTTGAATACTCATACTCTTCCTTTTTCAATATTATTGAAGCATTTATCAGGGT
TATTGTCTCATGAGCGGATACATATTTGAATGTATTTAGAAAAATAAACAAATAGGGGTTCCGCGCACAT
TTCCCCGAAAAGTGCCACCTGACGTCGACGGATCGGGAGATCTCCCGATCCCCTATGGTGCACTCTCAGT
ACAATCTGCTCTGATGCCGCATAGTTAAGCCAGTATCTGCTCCCTGCTTGTGTGTTGGAGGTCGCTGAGT
AGTGCGCGAGCAAAATTTAAGCTACAACAAGGCAAGGCTTGACCGACAATTGCATGAAGAATCTGCTTAG
GGTTAGGCGTTTTGCGCTGCTTCGCGATGTACGGGCCAGATATAC
Features (pLannotate 1.2.2; 21 found; start..end, strand, type, name):
      6..385     +  enhancer       CMV enhancer: human cytomegalovirus immediate early enhancer
    386..589     +  promoter       CMV promoter: human cytomegalovirus (CMV) immediate early promoter
    585..618     +  LTR            5' LTR (truncated) (fragment): truncated 5' long terminal repeat (LTR) from HIV-1
    634..652     +  promoter       T7 promoter: promoter for bacteriophage T7 RNA polymerase
    713..2440    +  CDS            POLG_HCVGL (fragment): Experimental evidence at protein level: Swiss-Prot protein existence level 1. [Protease NS2]: Cysteine protease required for the proteolytic auto-cleavage between the non-structural proteins NS2 and NS3 (By similarity). The N-terminus of NS3 is required for the function of NS2 protease (active region NS2-3) (By similarity). Promotes the initiation of viral particle assembly by mediating the interaction between structural and non-structural proteins (By similarity). From Hepatitis C virus (isolate Glasgow) (HCV).
   2516..2557    +  CDS            V5 tag: epitope tag from simian virus 5
   2613..2837    +  polyA_signal   bGH poly(A) signal: bovine growth hormone polyadenylation signal
   2841..2862    +  promoter       SV40 promoter (fragment): SV40 enhancer and early promoter
   2883..3311    +  rep_origin     f1 ori (sequence partly withheld): f1 bacteriophage origin of replication; arrow indicates direction of (+) strand synthesis
   3325..3654    +  promoter       SV40 promoter: SV40 enhancer and early promoter
   3721..4512    +  CDS            neo: KKA2_KLEPN - Also known as kan, nptII. Experimental evidence at protein level: Swiss-Prot protein existence level 1. Resistance to kanamycin, neomycin, paromomycin, ribostamycin, butirosin and gentamicin B. From Klebsiella pneumoniae.
   4538..4696    +  CDS            ble (fragment): BLE_KLEPN - Experimental evidence at protein level: Swiss-Prot protein existence level 1. Binding protein with a strong affinity to the bleomycin family of antibiotics. Binds to CL990; an antimitotic-antibiotic compound. From Klebsiella pneumoniae.
   4691..4812    +  polyA_signal   SV40 poly(A) signal: SV40 polyadenylation signal
   4885..4901    -  protein_bind   lac operator: The lac repressor binds to the lac operator to inhibit transcription in E. coli. This inhibition can be relieved by adding lactose or isopropyl-β-D-thiogalactopyranoside (IPTG). lac repressor encoded by lacI
   4909..4939    -  promoter       lac promoter: promoter for the E. coli lac operon
   4954..4975    -  protein_bind   CAP binding site: CAP binding activates transcription in the presence of cAMP. E. coli catabolite activator protein
   4988..5080    -  CDS            lacI (fragment): lac repressor; lacI; The lac repressor binds to the lac operator to inhibit transcription in E. coli. This inhibition can be relieved by adding lactose or isopropyl-β-D-thiogalactopyranoside (IPTG).
   5263..5851    -  rep_origin     ori: high-copy-number ColE1/pMB1/pBR322/pUC origin of replication
   6022..6882    -  CDS            AmpR: β-lactamase; bla; confers resistance to ampicillin, carbenicillin, and related antibiotics
   6883..6987    -  promoter       AmpR promoter: bla
   7046..7098    -  misc_feature   bom (fragment): basis of mobility region from pBR322
