[The description below was written by a language model from this plasmid's Addgene catalogue record and pLannotate feature annotations shown in this document.]
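Description:
UKNP1.4.4 is a mammalian expression plasmid built on the pcDNA3.1 V5-His TOPO backbone. It carries the E1E2 envelope glycoprotein coding region of hepatitis C virus, amplified from patient serum and inserted by TOPO cloning. The name follows the United Kingdom Nottingham Panel convention of genotype, patient number and clone number, so this is genotype 1, patient 4, clone 4. The insert of about 1.7 kb is annotated as a fragment of the HCV polyprotein. The annotation tool's accompanying text about NS2 protease is the generic description of the whole polyprotein entry, not a feature of this insert, which the record gives as E1E2.

Expression is driven by the human CMV immediate-early enhancer and promoter and terminated by the bovine growth hormone polyadenylation signal. A T7 promoter lies just upstream of the insert and also serves as a sequencing primer site. A V5 epitope tag from the backbone sits downstream of the insert, but the record does not say whether it is translated in frame with E2 or excluded by a stop codon. A separate SV40 promoter–neo–SV40 poly(A) cassette provides the usual G418/neomycin selection in mammalian cells. In E. coli the plasmid is maintained by a high-copy ColE1/pUC-type origin with ampicillin resistance, and an f1 origin is also present. The short HIV-1 LTR, ble, lacI and bom fragments appear to be annotation matches within the backbone rather than functional parts.

The depositor and sequencing-derived records have essentially the same length and feature set, differing only in their start coordinate. The plasmid belongs to a diverse panel of patient-derived HCV glycoproteins assembled for vaccine research and for assessing sensitivity or resistance to neutralization by monoclonal antibodies.
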