Addgene plasmid #97366: UKNP1.4.4
Purpose: Expression of HCV E1E2 genes cloned from patient serum. United Kingdom Nottingham Panel x.xx.xx (genotype.patient number.clone number)
Depositing lab: Jonathan Ball. Depositing organization: University of Nottingham. Publication: A Diverse Panel of Hepatitis C Virus Glycoproteins for Use in Vaccine Research Reveals Extremes of Monoclonal Antibody Neutralization Resistance. Urbanowicz RA, McClure CP, Brown RJ, Tsoleridis T, Persson MA, Krey T, Irving WL, Ball JK, Tarr AW. J Virol. 2015 Dec 23;90(7):3288-301. doi: 10.1128/JVI.02700-15. PubMed 26699643.
Backbone
  Vector backbone: pcDNA3.1_V5-His_Topo
  Backbone manufacturer: Invitrogen
  Vector type: Mammalian Expression
Growth in bacteria
  Bacterial resistance: Ampicillin, 100 μg/mL
  Growth temperature: 37°C
  Growth strain: DH5alpha
  Copy number: High Copy
Gene/Insert
  Gene/Insert name: HCV E1E2 (alt name: UKNP1.4.4)
  Species: Hepatitis C virus
  Insert size (bp): 1734
  GenBank ID: KU285160.1
  Cloning method: TOPO Cloning
  Sequencing primers: 5′ T7F; 3′ bGHR
Terms and licenses: Academic/Nonprofit Terms; Industry Terms: Not Available to Industry
How to cite: UKNP1.4.4 was a gift from Jonathan Ball (Addgene plasmid # 97366 ; http://n2t.net/addgene:97366 ; RRID:Addgene_97366)
